Addgene plasmid #121826: IP803: pMAGIC (R4-R3) NLS-Sa dCas9-NLS-Dnmt3a3L
Purpose: pMAGIC R4-R3 entry plasmid, contains 2x NLS Sa-dCas9 fused to the Dnmt3a-3L DNA methyltransferase for 3 or 4-component MultiSite Gateway Pro assembly.
Depositing lab: Christopher Newgard. Depositing organization: Duke University. Publication: Creation of versatile cloning platforms for transgene expression and dCas9-based epigenome editing. Haldeman JM, Conway AE, Arlotto ME, Slentz DH, Muoio DM, Becker TC, Newgard CB. Nucleic Acids Res. 2018 Dec 27. pii: 5264291. doi: 10.1093/nar/gky1286. PubMed 30590691.
Backbone
  Vector backbone: pDONR221 P4r-P3r
  Backbone manufacturer: Invitrogen
  Backbone size w/o insert (bp): 2664
  Vector type: Synthetic Biology ; pMAGIC Gateway Entry Plasmid
Growth in bacteria
  Bacterial resistance: Kanamycin, 50 μg/mL
  Growth temperature: 37°C
  Growth strain: DH5alpha
  Copy number: High Copy
Gene/Insert
  Gene/Insert name: Sa-dCas9/Dnmt3a-3L (open)
  Species: Synthetic
  Insert size (bp): 4905
  Tag / fusion protein: NLS (N terminal on insert); NLS (C terminal on insert)
  Cloning method: Gateway Cloning
  Sequencing primers: 5′ M13F; 3′ M13R
Terms and licenses: Academic/Nonprofit Terms; Industry Terms: Not Available to Industry
Depositor comments: Sa-dCas9 PCR'd from Addgene #68495
How to cite: IP803: pMAGIC (R4-R3) NLS-Sa dCas9-NLS-Dnmt3a3L was a gift from Christopher Newgard (Addgene plasmid # 121826 ; http://n2t.net/addgene:121826 ; RRID:Addgene_121826)
