[The description below was written by a language model from this plasmid's Addgene catalogue record and pLannotate feature annotations shown in this document.]
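Description:
IP803: pMAGIC (R4-R3) NLS-Sa dCas9-NLS-Dnmt3a3L is a MultiSite Gateway Pro entry plasmid built on the Invitrogen pDONR221 P4r-P3r backbone and belonging to the pMAGIC modular cloning system. It is maintained in E. coli at high copy through a ColE1/pUC-type origin and selected with kanamycin via an aminoglycoside phosphotransferase gene. Backbone remnants typical of pDONR vectors are annotated as well, including the rrnB T1 and T2 transcription terminators upstream of the recombination cassette, a T7 promoter, and small lacI and lacZα fragments that have no functional role here.

The roughly 4.9 kb synthetic insert is a single fusion reading frame flanked by attR-type Gateway sites. The automated annotation labels the upstream site attR1 with an overlapping attB4 core, which most likely corresponds to the attR4 site implied by the plasmid name, and labels the downstream site attR3. The coding region comprises nuclease-dead Staphylococcus aureus Cas9, a bipartite nucleoplasmin nuclear localisation signal, a fragment of mouse Dnmt3a, and a fragment of mouse Dnmt3l, the catalytically inactive cofactor that stimulates Dnmt3a activity. The catalogue also lists an N-terminal NLS, which the feature table does not annotate separately. The insert is described as "open", which probably means it lacks a stop codon, though the record does not define the term.

No eukaryotic promoter or polyadenylation signal is present. These are supplied by other entry modules and the destination vector during 3- or 4-component LR assembly. The resulting expression constructs are intended for guide RNA-directed DNA methylation in dCas9-based epigenome editing.
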