Features (pLannotate 1.2.2; 14 found; start..end, strand, type, name):
    121..213     +  CDS            lacI (fragment): lac repressor; lacI; The lac repressor binds to the lac operator to inhibit transcription in E. coli. This inhibition can be relieved by adding lactose or isopropyl-β-D-thiogalactopyranoside (IPTG).
    268..295     -  terminator     rrnB T2 terminator: transcription terminator T2 from the E. coli rrnB gene
    427..470     +  terminator     rrnB T1 terminator: Escherichia coli rrnB; transcription terminator T1 from the E. coli rrnB gene
    517..553     -  CDS            lacZα (fragment): LacZα fragment of β-galactosidase; lacZ fragment
    603..722     -  protein_bind   attR1: mutant version of attR; recombination site for the Gateway® LR reaction LR Clonase™
    706..726     -  protein_bind   attB4: mutant version of attB; core recombination site for the Gateway® BP reaction BP Clonase™
    783..3938    +  CDS            cas9: CAS9_STAAU - Experimental evidence at protein level: Swiss-Prot protein existence level 1. CRISPR (clustered regularly interspaced short palindromic repeat) is an adaptive immune system that provides protection against mobile genetic elements (viruses, transposable elements and conjugative plasmids). CRISPR clusters contain spacers, sequences complementary to antecedent mobile elements, and target invading nucleic acids. CRISPR clusters are transcribed and processed into CRISPR RNA (crRNA). In type II CRISPR systems correct processing of pre-crRNA requires a trans- encoded small RNA (tracrRNA)
   3939..3986    +  CDS            nucleoplasmin NLS: bipartite nuclear localization signal from nucleoplasmin
   4002..4904    +  CDS            Dnmt3a (fragment): DNM3A_MOUSE - Experimental evidence at protein level: Swiss-Prot protein existence level 1. Required for genome-wide de novo methylation and is essential for the establishment of DNA methylation patterns during development (PubMed:9662389, PubMed:11399089, PubMed:10555141, PubMed:11919202, PubMed:16567415, PubMed:17713477). DNA methylation is coordinated with methylation of histones (PubMed:9662389, PubMed:11399089, PubMed:10555141, PubMed:11919202, PubMed:16567415, PubMed:17713477). It modifies DNA in a non-processive manner and also methylates non-CpG sites (PubMed:9662389, PubMed:11399089,
   4989..5630    +  CDS            Dnmt3l (fragment): DNM3L_MOUSE - Experimental evidence at protein level: Swiss-Prot protein existence level 1. Catalytically inactive regulatory factor of DNA methyltransferases that can either promote or inhibit DNA methylation depending on the context (PubMed:11719692, PubMed:15318244, PubMed:15671018, PubMed:24074865). Essential for the function of DNMT3A and DNMT3B: activates DNMT3A and DNMT3B by binding to their catalytic domain (PubMed:15671018). Acts by accelerating the binding of DNA and S-adenosyl-L-methionine (AdoMet) to the methyltransferases and dissociates from the complex after DNA binding to the m
   5632..5755    +  protein_bind   attR3: mutant version of attR; recombination site for the Gateway® LR reaction LR Clonase™
   5811..5829    -  promoter       T7 promoter: promoter for bacteriophage T7 RNA polymerase
   5963..6772    +  CDS            KanR: aminoglycoside phosphotransferase; aph(3')-Ia; confers resistance to kanamycin in bacteria or G418 (Geneticin®) in eukaryotes
   6919..7507    +  rep_origin     ori: high-copy-number ColE1/pMB1/pBR322/pUC origin of replication
>Addgene plasmid #121826 | IP803: pMAGIC (R4-R3) NLS-Sa dCas9-NLS-Dnmt3a3L | addgene full sequence | sequence record 237378 | Addgene NGS Result
CTTTCCTGCGTTATCCCCTGATTCTGTGGATAACCGTATTACCGCCTTTGAGTGAGCTGATACCGCTCGC
CGCAGCCGAACGACCGAGCGCAGCGAGTCAGTGAGCGAGGAAGCGGAAGAGCGCCCAATACGCAAACCGC
CTCTCCCCGCGCGTTGGCCGATTCATTAATGCAGCTGGCACGACAGGTTTCCCGACTGGAAAGCGGGCAG
TGAGCGCAACGCAATTAATACGCGTACCGCTAGCCAGGAAGAGTTTGTAGAAACGCAAAAAGGCCATCCG
TCAGGATGGCCTTCTGCTTAGTTTGATGCCTGGCAGTTTATGGCGGGCGTCCTGCCCGCCACCCTCCGGG
CCGTTGCTTCACAACGTTCAAATCCGCTCCCGGCGGATTTGTCCTACTCAGGAGAGCGTTCACCGACAAA
CAACAGATAAAACGAAAGGCCCAGTCTTCCGACTGAGCCTTTCGTTTTATTTGATGCCTGGCAGTTCCCT
ACTCTCGCGTTAACGCTAGCATGGATGTTTTCCCAGTCACGACGTTGTAAAACGACGGCCAGTCTTAAGC
TCGGGCCCCTACAGGTCACTAATACCATCTAAGTAGTTGATTCATAGTGACTGGATATGTTGTGTTTTAC
AGTATTATGTAGTCTGTTTTTTATGCAAAATCTAATTTAATATATTGATATTTATATCATTTTACGTTTC
TCGTTCAACTTTTCTATACAAAGTTGCCACCATGGCCCCAAAGAAGAAGCGGAAGGTCGGTATCCACGGA
GTCCCAGCAGCCAAGCGGAACTACATCCTGGGCCTGGCCATCGGCATCACCAGCGTGGGCTACGGCATCA
TCGACTACGAGACACGGGACGTGATCGATGCCGGCGTGCGGCTGTTCAAAGAGGCCAACGTGGAAAACAA
CGAGGGCAGGCGGAGCAAGAGAGGCGCCAGAAGGCTGAAGCGGCGGAGGCGGCATAGAATCCAGAGAGTG
AAGAAGCTGCTGTTCGACTACAACCTGCTGACCGACCACAGCGAGCTGAGCGGCATCAACCCCTACGAGG
CCAGAGTGAAGGGCCTGAGCCAGAAGCTGAGCGAGGAAGAGTTCTCTGCCGCCCTGCTGCACCTGGCCAA
GAGAAGAGGCGTGCACAACGTGAACGAGGTGGAAGAGGACACCGGCAACGAGCTGTCCACCAAAGAGCAG
ATCAGCCGGAACAGCAAGGCCCTGGAAGAGAAATACGTGGCCGAACTGCAGCTGGAACGGCTGAAGAAAG
ACGGCGAAGTGCGGGGCAGCATCAACAGATTCAAGACCAGCGACTACGTGAAAGAAGCCAAACAGCTGCT
GAAGGTGCAGAAGGCCTACCACCAGCTGGACCAGAGCTTCATCGACACCTACATCGACCTGCTGGAAACC
CGGCGGACCTACTATGAGGGACCTGGCGAGGGCAGCCCCTTCGGCTGGAAGGACATCAAAGAATGGTACG
AGATGCTGATGGGCCACTGCACCTACTTCCCCGAGGAACTGCGGAGCGTGAAGTACGCCTACAACGCCGA
CCTGTACAACGCCCTGAACGACCTGAACAATCTCGTGATCACCAGGGACGAGAACGAGAAGCTGGAATAT
TACGAGAAGTTCCAGATCATCGAGAACGTGTTCAAGCAGAAGAAGAAGCCCACCCTGAAGCAGATCGCCA
AAGAAATCCTCGTGAACGAAGAGGATATTAAGGGCTACAGAGTGACCAGCACCGGCAAGCCCGAGTTCAC
CAACCTGAAGGTGTACCACGACATCAAGGACATTACCGCCCGGAAAGAGATTATTGAGAACGCCGAGCTG
CTGGATCAGATTGCCAAGATCCTGACCATCTACCAGAGCAGCGAGGACATCCAGGAAGAACTGACCAATC
TGAACTCCGAGCTGACCCAGGAAGAGATCGAGCAGATCTCTAATCTGAAGGGCTATACCGGCACCCACAA
CCTGAGCCTGAAGGCCATCAACCTGATCCTGGACGAGCTGTGGCACACCAACGACAACCAGATCGCTATC
TTCAACCGGCTGAAGCTGGTGCCCAAGAAGGTGGACCTGTCCCAGCAGAAAGAGATCCCCACCACCCTGG
TGGACGACTTCATCCTGAGCCCCGTCGTGAAGAGAAGCTTCATCCAGAGCATCAAAGTGATCAACGCCAT
CATCAAGAAGTACGGCCTGCCCAACGACATCATTATCGAGCTGGCCCGCGAGAAGAACTCCAAGGACGCC
CAGAAAATGATCAACGAGATGCAGAAGCGGAACCGGCAGACCAACGAGCGGATCGAGGAAATCATCCGGA
CCACCGGCAAAGAGAACGCCAAGTACCTGATCGAGAAGATCAAGCTGCACGACATGCAGGAAGGCAAGTG
CCTGTACAGCCTGGAAGCCATCCCTCTGGAAGATCTGCTGAACAACCCCTTCAACTATGAGGTGGACCAC
ATCATCCCCAGAAGCGTGTCCTTCGACAACAGCTTCAACAACAAGGTGCTCGTGAAGCAGGAAGAAGCCA
GCAAGAAGGGCAACCGGACCCCATTCCAGTACCTGAGCAGCAGCGACAGCAAGATCAGCTACGAAACCTT
CAAGAAGCACATCCTGAATCTGGCCAAGGGCAAGGGCAGAATCAGCAAGACCAAGAAAGAGTATCTGCTG
GAAGAACGGGACATCAACAGGTTCTCCGTGCAGAAAGACTTCATCAACCGGAACCTGGTGGATACCAGAT
ACGCCACCAGAGGCCTGATGAACCTGCTGCGGAGCTACTTCAGAGTGAACAACCTGGACGTGAAAGTGAA
GTCCATCAATGGCGGCTTCACCAGCTTTCTGCGGCGGAAGTGGAAGTTTAAGAAAGAGCGGAACAAGGGG
TACAAGCACCACGCCGAGGACGCCCTGATCATTGCCAACGCCGATTTCATCTTCAAAGAGTGGAAGAAAC
TGGACAAGGCCAAAAAAGTGATGGAAAACCAGATGTTCGAGGAAAAGCAGGCCGAGAGCATGCCCGAGAT
CGAAACCGAGCAGGAGTACAAAGAGATCTTCATCACCCCCCACCAGATCAAGCACATTAAGGACTTCAAG
GACTACAAGTACAGCCACCGGGTGGACAAGAAGCCTAATAGAGAGCTGATTAACGACACCCTGTACTCCA
CCCGGAAGGACGACAAGGGCAACACCCTGATCGTGAACAATCTGAACGGCCTGTACGACAAGGACAATGA
CAAGCTGAAAAAGCTGATCAACAAGAGCCCCGAAAAGCTGCTGATGTACCACCACGACCCCCAGACCTAC
CAGAAACTGAAGCTGATTATGGAACAGTACGGCGACGAGAAGAATCCCCTGTACAAGTACTACGAGGAAA
CCGGGAACTACCTGACCAAGTACTCCAAAAAGGACAACGGCCCCGTGATCAAGAAGATTAAGTATTACGG
CAACAAACTGAACGCCCATCTGGACATCACCGACGACTACCCCAACAGCAGAAACAAGGTCGTGAAGCTG
TCCCTGAAGCCCTACAGATTCGACGTGTACCTGGACAATGGCGTGTACAAGTTCGTGACCGTGAAGAATC
TGGATGTGATCAAAAAAGAAAACTACTACGAAGTGAATAGCAAGTGCTATGAGGAAGCTAAGAAGCTGAA
GAAGATCAGCAACCAGGCCGAGTTTATCGCCTCCTTCTACAACAACGATCTGATCAAGATCAACGGCGAG
CTGTATAGAGTGATCGGCGTGAACAACGACCTGCTGAACCGGATCGAAGTGAACATGATCGACATCACCT
ACCGCGAGTACCTGGAAAACATGAACGACAAGAGGCCCCCCAGGATCATTAAGACAATCGCCTCCAAGAC
CCAGAGCATTAAGAAGTACAGCACAGACATTCTGGGCAACCTGTATGAAGTGAAATCTAAGAAGCACCCT
CAGATCATCAAAAAGGGCAAAAGGCCGGCGGCCACGAAAAAGGCCGGCCAGGCAAAAAAGAAAAAGGGAG
GGGGAGGCAGCAACCATGACCAGGAATTTGACCCTCCAAAGGTTTACCCACCTGTGCCAGCTGAGAAGAG
GAAGCCCATCCGCGTGCTGTCTCTCTTTGATGGGATTGCTACAGGGCTCCTGGTGCTGAAGGACCTGGGC
ATCCAAGTGGACCGCTACATTGCCTCCGAGGTGTGTGAGGACTCCATCACAGTGGGCATGGTGCGGCACC
AGGGAAAGATCATGTACGTCGGGGACGTCCGCAGCGTCACACAGAAGCATATCCAGGAGTGGGGCCCATT
CGACCTGGTGATTGGAGGCAGTCCCTGCAATGACCTCTCCATTGTCAACCCTGCCCGCAAGGGACTTTAT
GAGGGTACTGGCCGCCTCTTCTTTGAGTTCTACCGCCTCCTGCATGATGCTCGGCCCAAGGAGGGAGATG
ATCGCCCCTTCTTCTGGCTCTTTGAGAATGTGGTGGCCATGGGCGTTAGTGACAAGAGGGACATCTCCCG
ATTTCTTGAGTCTAACCCCGTGATGATTGACGCCAAAGAAGTGTCTGCTGCACACAGGGCCAGATACTTC
TGGGGTAACCTTCCTGGCATGAACAGGCCTTTGGCATCCACTGTGAATGATAAGCTGGAGCTGCAAGAGT
GTCTGGAGCACGGCAGAATAGCCAAGTTCAGCAAAGTGAGGACCATTACCACCAGGTCAAACTCTATAAA
GCAGGGCAAAGACCAGCATTTCCCCGTCTTCATGAACGAGAAGGAGGACATCCTGTGGTGCACTGAAATG
GAAAGGGTGTTTGGCTTCCCCGTCCACTACACAGACGTCTCCAACATGAGCCGCTTGGCCAGGCAGAGAC
TGCTGGGCCGATCCTGGAGCGTGCCGGTCATCCGCCACCTCTTCGCTCCGCTGAAGGAATATTTTGCTTG
TGTGAGCAGCGGCAACAGCAACGCCAACAGCCGCGGCCCCAGCTTCAGCAGCGGCCTGGTGCCCCTGAGC
CTGCGCGGCAGCCACATGGGCCCTATGGAGATATACAAGACAGTGTCTGCATGGAAGAGACAGCCAGTGC
GGGTGCTGAGCCTGTTCAGAAACATCGATAAAGTGCTGAAGAGTTTGGGCTTCTTGGAAAGCGGTTCTGG
TTCTGGGGGAGGAACCCTGAAGTACGTGGAAGATGTCACAAATGTCGTGAGGAGAGACGTGGAGAAATGG
GGCCCCTTTGACCTGGTGTACGGCTCCACTCAGCCCCTGGGCAGCTCTTGTGATCGCTGTCCCGGCTGGT
ACATGTTCCAGTTCCACCGAATCCTGCAGTATGCCCTGCCTCGCCAGGAGAGTCAGCGGCCCTTCTTCTG
GATATTCATGGACAATCTGCTGCTGACTGAGGATGACCAAGAGACAACTACCCGCTTCCTTCAGACAGAG
GCTGTGACCCTCCAGGATGTCAGAGGCAGAGACTACCAGAATGCTATGCGGGTGTGGAGCAACATTCCAG
GGCTGAAGAGCAAGCATGCTCCCCTGACCCCAAAGGAAGAAGAGTATCTGCAAGCCCAAGTCAGAAGCAG
GAGCAAGCTGGACGCCCCGAAAGTTGACCTCCTGGTGAAGAACTGCCTTCTCCCGCTGAGAGAGTACTTC
AAGTATTTTTCTCAAAACTCACTTCCTCTCGCAACTTTGTATAATAAAGTTGAACGAGAAACGTAAAATG
ATATAAATATCAATATATTAAATTAGATTTTGCATAAAAAACAGACTACATAATACTGTAAAACACAACA
TATCCAGTCACTATGAATCAACTACTTAGATGGTATTAGTGACCTGTACTGCAGGGCGGCCGCGATATCC
CCTATAGTGAGTCGTATTACATGGTCATAGCTGTTTCCTGGCAGCTCTGGCCCGTGTCTCAAAATCTCTG
ATGTTACATTGCACAAGATAAAAATATATCATCATGAACAATAAAACTGTCTGCTTACATAAACAGTAAT
ACAAGGGGTGTTATGAGCCATATTCAACGGGAAACGTCGAGGCCGCGATTAAATTCCAACATGGATGCTG
ATTTATATGGGTATAAATGGGCTCGCGATAATGTCGGGCAATCAGGTGCGACAATCTATCGCTTGTATGG
GAAGCCCGATGCGCCAGAGTTGTTTCTGAAACATGGCAAAGGTAGCGTTGCCAATGATGTTACAGATGAG
ATGGTCAGACTAAACTGGCTGACGGAATTTATGCCTCTTCCGACCATCAAGCATTTTATCCGTACTCCTG
ATGATGCATGGTTACTCACCACTGCGATCCCCGGAAAAACAGCATTCCAGGTATTAGAAGAATATCCTGA
TTCAGGTGAAAATATTGTTGATGCGCTGGCAGTGTTCCTGCGCCGGTTGCATTCGATTCCTGTTTGTAAT
TGTCCTTTTAACAGCGATCGCGTATTTCGTCTCGCTCAGGCGCAATCACGAATGAATAACGGTTTGGTTG
ATGCGAGTGATTTTGATGACGAGCGTAATGGCTGGCCTGTTGAACAAGTCTGGAAAGAAATGCATAAACT
TTTGCCATTCTCACCGGATTCAGTCGTCACTCATGGTGATTTCTCACTTGATAACCTTATTTTTGACGAG
GGGAAATTAATAGGTTGTATTGATGTTGGACGAGTCGGAATCGCAGACCGATACCAGGATCTTGCCATCC
TATGGAACTGCCTCGGTGAGTTTTCTCCTTCATTACAGAAACGGCTTTTTCAAAAATATGGTATTGATAA
TCCTGATATGAATAAATTGCAGTTTCATTTGATGCTCGATGAGTTTTTCTAATCAGAATTGGTTAATTGG
TTGTAACACTGGCAGAGCATTACGCTGACTTGACGGGACGGCGCAAGCTCATGACCAAAATCCCTTAACG
TGAGTTACGCGTCGTTCCACTGAGCGTCAGACCCCGTAGAAAAGATCAAAGGATCTTCTTGAGATCCTTT
TTTTCTGCGCGTAATCTGCTGCTTGCAAACAAAAAAACCACCGCTACCAGCGGTGGTTTGTTTGCCGGAT
CAAGAGCTACCAACTCTTTTTCCGAAGGTAACTGGCTTCAGCAGAGCGCAGATACCAAATACTGTTCTTC
TAGTGTAGCCGTAGTTAGGCCACCACTTCAAGAACTCTGTAGCACCGCCTACATACCTCGCTCTGCTAAT
CCTGTTACCAGTGGCTGCTGCCAGTGGCGATAAGTCGTGTCTTACCGGGTTGGACTCAAGACGATAGTTA
CCGGATAAGGCGCAGCGGTCGGGCTGAACGGGGGGTTCGTGCACACAGCCCAGCTTGGAGCGAACGACCT
ACACCGAACTGAGATACCTACAGCGTGAGCTATGAGAAAGCGCCACGCTTCCCGAAGGGAGAAAGGCGGA
CAGGTATCCGGTAAGCGGCAGGGTCGGAACAGGAGAGCGCACGAGGGAGCTTCCAGGGGGAAACGCCTGG
TATCTTTATAGTCCTGTCGGGTTTCGCCACCTCTGACTTGAGCGTCGATTTTTGTGATGCTCGTCAGGGG
GGCGGAGCCTATGGAAAAACGCCAGCAACGCGGCCTTTTTACGGTTCCTGGCCTTTTGCTGGCCTTTTGC
TCACATGTT
